>Addgene plasmid #167220 | pJBL7050 | addgene full sequence | sequence record 331171 | Addgene NGS Result
TGCCGCAAAAAAGGGAATAAGGGCGACACGGAAATGTTGAATACTCATACTCTTCCTTTTTCAATATTAT
TGAAGCATTTATCAGGGTTATTGTCTCATGAGCGGATACATATTTGAATGTATTTAGAAAAATAAACAAA
TAGGGGTTCCGCGCACATTTCCCCGAAAAGTGCCACCTGACGTCTAAGAAACCATTATTATCATGACATT
AACCTATAAAAATAGGCGTATCACGAGGCCCTTTCGTCTCGCGCGTTTCGGTGATGACGGTGAAAACCTC
TGACACATGCAGCTCCCGGAGACGGTCACAGCTTGTCTGTAAGCGGATGCCGGGAGCAGACAAGCCCGTC
AGGGCGCGTCAGCGGGTGTTGGCGGGTGTCGGGGCTGGCTTAACTATGCGGCATCAGAGCAGATTGTACT
GAGAGTGCACCATATGCGGTGTGAAATACCGCACAGATGCGTAAGGAGAAAATACCGCATCAGGCGCCAT
TCGCCATTCAGGCTGCGCAACTGTTGGGAAGGGCGATCGGTGCGGGCCTCTTCGCTATTACGCCAGCTGG
CGAAAGGGGGATGTGCTGCAAGGCGATTAAGTTGGGTAACGCCAGGGTTTTCCCAGTCACGACGTTGTAA
AACGACGGCCAGTAAGATCTCGGCTGAATTCTAAAGATCTATCGCTTGACTCCGTACATGAGTACGGAAG
TAAGGTTACGCTATACGTCGACTCTCGAGTGAGATTGTTGACGGTACCGTATTTTGGATCTAGGAGGAAG
GATCTATGAGCAAAGGAGAAGAACTTTTCACTGGAGTTGTCCCAATTCTTGTTGAATTAGATGGTGATGT
TAATGGGCACAAATTTTCTGTCCGTGGAGAGGGTGAAGGTGATGCTACAAACGGAAAACTCACCCTTAAA
TTTATTTGCACTACTGGAAAACTACCTGTTCCGTGGCCAACACTTGTCACTACTCTGACCTATGGTGTTC
AATGCTTTTCCCGTTATCCGGATCACATGAAACGGCATGACTTTTTCAAGAGTGCCATGCCCGAAGGTTA
TGTACAGGAACGCACTATATCTTTCAAAGATGACGGGACCTACAAGACGCGTGCTGAAGTCAAGTTTGAA
GGTGATACCCTTGTTAATCGTATCGAGTTAAAGGGTATTGATTTTAAAGAAGATGGAAACATTCTTGGAC
ACAAACTCGAGTACAACTTTAACTCACACAATGTATACATCACGACAGACAAACAAAAGAATGGAATCAA
AGCTAACTTCAAAATTCGCCACAACGTTGAAGATGGTTCCGTTCAACTAGCAGACCATTATCAACAAAAT
ACTCCAATTGGCGATGGCCCTGTCCTTTTACCAGACAACCATTACCTGTCGACACAATCTGTCCTTTCGA
AAGATCCCAACGAAAAGCGTGACCACATGGTCCTTCTTGAGTTTGTAACTGCTGCTGGGATTACACATGG
CATGGATGAGCTCTACAAATAAGGATCTGAAGCTTGGGCCCGAACAAAAACTCATCTCAGAAGAGGATCT
GAATAGCGCCGTCGACCATCATCATCATCATCATTGAGTTTAAACGGTCTCCAGCTTGGCTGTTTTGGCG
GATGAGAGAAGATTTTCAGCCTGATACAGATTAAATCAGAACGCAGAAGCGGTCTGATAAAACAGAATTT
GCCTGGCGGCAGTAGCGCGGTGGTCCCACCTGACCCCATGCCGAACTCAGAAGTGAAACGCCGTAGCGCC
GATGGTAGTGTGGGGTCTCCCCATGCGAGAGTAGGGAACTGCCAGGCATCAAATAAAACGAAAGGCTCAG
TCGAAAGACTGGGCCTTTCGTTTTATCTGTTGTTTGTCGGTGAACTCTGAAAGGAGGAACTATATCCGGA
TCGAGATCCTCTAGAGTCGACCTGCAGGCATGCAAGCTTGGCGTAATCATGGTCATAGCTGTTTCCTGTG
TGAAATTGTTATCCGCTCACAATTCCACACAACATACGAGCCGGAAGCATAAAGTGTAAAGCCTGGGGTG
CCTAATGAGTGAGCTAACTCACATTAATTGCGTTGCGCTCACTGCCCGCTTTCCAGTCGGGAAACCTGTC
GTGCCAGCTGCATTAATGAATCGGCCAACGCGCGGGGAGAGGCGGTTTGCGTATTGGGCGCTCTTCCGCT
TCCTCGCTCACTGACTCGCTGCGCTCGGTCGTTCGGCTGCGGCGAGCGGTATCAGCTCACTCAAAGGCGG
TAATACGGTTATCCACAGAATCAGGGGATAACGCAGGAAAGAACATGTGAGCAAAAGGCCAGCAAAGGCC
AGGAACCGTAAAAAGGCCGCGTTGCTGGCGTTTTTCCATAGGCTCCGCCCCCCTGACGAGCATCACAAAA
ATCGACGCTCAAGTCAGAGGTGGCGAAACCCGACAGGACTATAAAGATACCAGGCGTTTCCCCCTGGAAG
CTCCCTCGTGCGCTCTCCTGTTCCGACCCTGCCGCTTACCGGATACCTGTCCGCCTTTCTCCCTTCGGGA
AGCGTGGCGCTTTCTCATAGCTCACGCTGTAGGTATCTCAGTTCGGTGTAGGTCGTTCGCTCCAAGCTGG
GCTGTGTGCACGAACCCCCCGTTCAGCCCGACCGCTGCGCCTTATCCGGTAACTATCGTCTTGAGTCCAA
CCCGGTAAGACACGACTTATCGCCACTGGCAGCAGCCACTGGTAACAGGATTAGCAGAGCGAGGTATGTA
GGCGGTGCTACAGAGTTCTTGAAGTGGTGGCCTAACTACGGCTACACTAGAAGAACAGTATTTGGTATCT
GCGCTCTGCTGAAGCCAGTTACCTTCGGAAAAAGAGTTGGTAGCTCTTGATCCGGCAAACAAACCACCGC
TGGTAGCGGTGGTTTTTTTGTTTGCAAGCAGCAGATTACGCGCAGAAAAAAAGGATCTCAAGAAGATCCT
TTGATCTTTTCTACGGGGTCTGACGCTCAGTGGAACGAAAACTCACGTTAAGGGATTTTGGTCATGAGAT
TATCAAAAAGGATCTTCACCTAGATCCTTTTAAATTAAAAATGAAGTTTTAAATCAATCTAAAGTATATA
TGAGTAAACTTGGTCTGACAGTTACCAATGCTTAATCAGTGAGGCACCTATCTCAGCGATCTGTCTATTT
CGTTCATCCATAGTTGCCTGACTCCCCGTCGTGTAGATAACTACGATACGGGAGGGCTTACCATCTGGCC
CCAGTGCTGCAATGATACCGCGAGACCCACGCTCACCGGCTCCAGATTTATCAGCAATAAACCAGCCAGC
CGGAAGGGCCGAGCGCAGAAGTGGTCCTGCAACTTTATCCGCCTCCATCCAGTCTATTAATTGTTGCCGG
GAAGCTAGAGTAAGTAGTTCGCCAGTTAATAGTTTGCGCAACGTTGTTGCCATTGCTACAGGCATCGTGG
TGTCACGCTCGTCGTTTGGTATGGCTTCATTCAGCTCCGGTTCCCAACGATCAAGGCGAGTTACATGATC
CCCCATGTTGTGCAAAAAAGCGGTTAGCTCCTTCGGTCCTCCGATCGTTGTCAGAAGTAAGTTGGCCGCA
GTGTTATCACTCATGGTTATGGCAGCACTGCATAATTCTCTTACTGTCATGCCATCCGTAAGATGCTTTT
CTGTGACTGGTGAGTACTCAACCAAGTCATTCTGAGAATAGTGTATGCGGCGACCGAGTTGCTCTTGCCC
GGCGTCAATACGGGATAATACCGCGCCACATAGCAGAACTTTAAAAGTGCTCATCATTGGAAAACGTTCT
TCGGGGCGAAAACTCTCAAGGATCTTACCGCTGTTGAGATCCAGTTCGATGTAACCCACTCGTGCACCCA
ACTGATCTTCAGCATCTTTTACTTTCACCAGCGTTTCTGGGTGAGCAAAAACAGGAAGGCAAAA
Features (pLannotate 1.2.2; 15 found; start..end, strand, type, name):
     49..153     -  promoter       AmpR promoter: bla
    248..283     +  CDS            rop (fragment): Rop protein, which maintains plasmids at low copy number; rop
    385..484     +  misc_feature   bom (fragment): basis of mobility region from pBR322
    490..643     -  CDS            lacZα (fragment): LacZα fragment of β-galactosidase; lacZ fragment
    776..1489    +  CDS            Superfolder GFP: Superfolder GFP is a basic (constitutively fluorescent) green fluorescent protein published in 2005, derived from Aequorea victoria. It is reported to be a very rapidly-maturing weak dimer.
   1557..1574    +  CDS            capTEV™ (fragment): composite tag for in vivo biotinylation, TEV protease cleavage, and 6xHis tagging
   1681..1796    +  ncRNA          5S rRNA: Accession: RF00001 - 5S ribosomal RNA
   1800..1846    +  terminator     rrnB T1 terminator: transcription terminator T1 from the E. coli rrnB gene
   1895..1929    +  misc_feature   MCS (fragment): pUC18/19 multiple cloning site
   1966..1982    -  protein_bind   lac operator: The lac repressor binds to the lac operator to inhibit transcription in E. coli. This inhibition can be relieved by adding lactose or isopropyl-β-D-thiogalactopyranoside (IPTG). lac repressor encoded by lacI
   1990..2020    -  promoter       lac promoter: promoter for the E. coli lac operon
   2035..2056    -  protein_bind   CAP binding site: CAP binding activates transcription in the presence of cAMP. E. coli catabolite activator protein
   2069..2161    -  CDS            lacI (fragment): lac repressor; lacI; The lac repressor binds to the lac operator to inhibit transcription in E. coli. This inhibition can be relieved by adding lactose or isopropyl-β-D-thiogalactopyranoside (IPTG).
   2343..2931    -  rep_origin     ori: high-copy-number ColE1/pMB1/pBR322/pUC origin of replication
   3102..48      -  CDS            AmpR (across the origin): β-lactamase; bla; confers resistance to ampicillin, carbenicillin, and related antibiotics
