[The description below was written by a language model from this plasmid's Addgene catalogue record and pLannotate feature annotations shown in this document.]
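Description:
pJBL7050 is a pUC19-based synthetic biology plasmid of about 3.9 kb that serves as the reporter component of a cell-free mercury biosensor. It is maintained in E. coli at high copy through the ColE1/pUC-type origin of replication and selected with ampicillin via the β-lactamase gene and its native promoter. The annotation also picks up the usual pUC19 remnants, including fragments of lacZα, the multiple cloning site, the lac promoter and operator, the CAP binding site, and short lacI, rop and bom fragments. These are backbone leftovers flanking the Gibson-assembled insert rather than functional parts of the sensor.

The payload, named pMer-sfGFP, places the superfolder GFP coding sequence downstream of a mercury-responsive promoter. That promoter is not called out by the automated annotation, but it presumably occupies the unannotated stretch just upstream of the sfGFP open reading frame. Promoters of the mer type are generally controlled by the MerR regulator, which switches on transcription when it binds mercury ions. No such regulator is annotated on this plasmid, so it would have to be supplied separately in the reaction. The record does not state how this is done. Downstream of sfGFP lie a short tag-like fragment consistent with a His tag remnant, a 5S rRNA segment and the rrnB T1 terminator, which together end transcription of the reporter. The depositor notes a single A154T substitution in the GFP and reports that it does not affect function. The intended use is as DNA template in cell-free expression reactions, where green fluorescence signals the presence of mercury.
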