Addgene plasmid #167220: pJBL7050
Purpose: cell-free mercury sensing reporter
Depositing lab: Julius Lucks. Depositing organization: Northwestern University.
Backbone
  Vector backbone: pUC19
  Vector type: Synthetic Biology
Growth in bacteria
  Bacterial resistance: Ampicillin, 100 μg/mL
  Growth temperature: 37°C
  Growth strain: DH5alpha
  Copy number: High Copy
Gene/Insert
  Gene/Insert name: pMer-sfGFP
  Species: Other
  Cloning method: Gibson Cloning
Terms and licenses: Academic/Nonprofit Terms; Industry Terms: Not Available to Industry
Depositor comments: Please note there is single mutation in GFP-A154T. Depositor confirms this does not affect function.
How to cite: pJBL7050 was a gift from Julius Lucks (Addgene plasmid # 167220 ; http://n2t.net/addgene:167220 ; RRID:Addgene_167220)
